>Addgene plasmid #205025 | pET28a-AncMEcoGII250 | addgene full sequence | sequence record 414390 | Addgene NGS Result
TGGCGAATGGG
[124 nt withheld, positions 12-135]
C
[91 nt withheld, positions 137-227]
A
[49 nt withheld, positions 229-277]
CCTTTGACGTTGGAGTCCACGTTCTTT
[37 nt withheld, positions 305-341]
ACCCTATCTCGGTCTATTCTTTTGATTTATAAGGGATTTTGCCGATTTCGGCCTATTGGTTAAAAAATGA
GCTGATTTAACAAAAATTTAACGCGAATTTTAACAAAATATTAACGCTTACAATTTAGGTGGCACTTTTC
GGGGAAATGTGCGCGGAACCCCTATTTGTTTATTTTTCTAAATACATTCAAATATGTATCCGCTCATGAA
TTAATTCTTAGAAAAACTCATCGAGCATCAAATGAAACTGCAATTTATTCATATCAGGATTATCAATACC
ATATTTTTGAAAAAGCCGTTTCTGTAATGAAGGAGAAAACTCACCGAGGCAGTTCCATAGGATGGCAAGA
TCCTGGTATCGGTCTGCGATTCCGACTCGTCCAACATCAATACAACCTATTAATTTCCCCTCGTCAAAAA
TAAGGTTATCAAGTGAGAAATCACCATGAGTGACGACTGAATCCGGTGAGAATGGCAAAAGTTTATGCAT
TTCTTTCCAGACTTGTTCAACAGGCCAGCCATTACGCTCGTCATCAAAATCACTCGCATCAACCAAACCG
TTATTCATTCGTGATTGCGCCTGAGCGAGACGAAATACGCGATCGCTGTTAAAAGGACAATTACAAACAG
GAATCGAATGCAACCGGCGCAGGAACACTGCCAGCGCATCAACAATATTTTCACCTGAATCAGGATATTC
TTCTAATACCTGGAATGCTGTTTTCCCGGGGATCGCAGTGGTGAGTAACCATGCATCATCAGGAGTACGG
ATAAAATGCTTGATGGTCGGAAGAGGCATAAATTCCGTCAGCCAGTTTAGTCTGACCATCTCATCTGTAA
CATCATTGGCAACGCTACCTTTGCCATGTTTCAGAAACAACTCTGGCGCATCGGGCTTCCCATACAATCG
ATAGATTGTCGCACCTGATTGCCCGACATTATCGCGAGCCCATTTATACCCATATAAATCAGCATCCATG
TTGGAATTTAATCGCGGCCTAGAGCAAGACGTTTCCCGTTGAATATGGCTCATAACACCCCTTGTATTAC
TGTTTATGTAAGCAGACAGTTTTATTGTTCATGACCAAAATCCCTTAACGTGAGTTTTCGTTCCACTGAG
CGTCAGACCCCGTAGAAAAGATCAAAGGATCTTCTTGAGATCCTTTTTTTCTGCGCGTAATCTGCTGCTT
GCAAACAAAAAAACCACCGCTACCAGCGGTGGTTTGTTTGCCGGATCAAGAGCTACCAACTCTTTTTCCG
AAGGTAACTGGCTTCAGCAGAGCGCAGATACCAAATACTGTCCTTCTAGTGTAGCCGTAGTTAGGCCACC
ACTTCAAGAACTCTGTAGCACCGCCTACATACCTCGCTCTGCTAATCCTGTTACCAGTGGCTGCTGCCAG
TGGCGATAAGTCGTGTCTTACCGGGTTGGACTCAAGACGATAGTTACCGGATAAGGCGCAGCGGTCGGGC
TGAACGGGGGGTTCGTGCACACAGCCCAGCTTGGAGCGAACGACCTACACCGAACTGAGATACCTACAGC
GTGAGCTATGAGAAAGCGCCACGCTTCCCGAAGGGAGAAAGGCGGACAGGTATCCGGTAAGCGGCAGGGT
CGGAACAGGAGAGCGCACGAGGGAGCTTCCAGGGGGAAACGCCTGGTATCTTTATAGTCCTGTCGGGTTT
CGCCACCTCTGACTTGAGCGTCGATTTTTGTGATGCTCGTCAGGGGGGCGGAGCCTATGGAAAAACGCCA
GCAACGCGGCCTTTTTACGGTTCCTGGCCTTTTGCTGGCCTTTTGCTCACATGTTCTTTCCTGCGTTATC
CCCTGATTCTGTGGATAACCGTATTACCGCCTTTGAGTGAGCTGATACCGCTCGCCGCAGCCGAACGACC
GAGCGCAGCGAGTCAGTGAGCGAGGAAGCGGAAGAGCGCCTGATGCGGTATTTTCTCCTTACGCATCTGT
GCGGTATTTCACACCGCAATGGTGCACTCTCAGTACAATCTGCTCTGATGCCGCATAGTTAAGCCAGTAT
ACACTCCGCTATCGCTACGTGACTGGGTCATGGCTGCGCCCCGACACCCGCCAACACCCGCTGACGCGCC
CTGACGGGCTTGTCTGCTCCCGGCATCCGCTTACAGACAAGCTGTGACCGTCTCCGGGAGCTGCATGTGT
CAGAGGTTTTCACCGTCATCACCGAAACGCGCGAGGCAGCTGCGGTAAAGCTCATCAGCGTGGTCGTGAA
GCGATTCACAGATGTCTGCCTGTTCATCCGCGTCCAGCTCGTTGAGTTTCTCCAGAAGCGTTAATGTCTG
GCTTCTGATAAAGCGGGCCATGTTAAGGGCGGTTTTTTCCTGTTTGGTCACTGATGCCTCCGTGTAAGGG
GGATTTCTGTTCATGGGGGTAATGATACCGATGAAACGAGAGAGGATGCTCACGATACGGGTTACTGATG
ATGAACATGCCCGGTTACTGGAACGTTGTGAGGGTAAACAACTGGCGGTATGGATGCGGCGGGACCAGAG
AAAAATCACTCAGGGTCAATGCCAGCGCTTCGTTAATACAGATGTAGGTGTTCCACAGGGTAGCCAGCAG
CATCCTGCGATGCAGATCCGGAACATAATGGTGCAGGGCGCTGACTTCCGCGTTTCCAGACTTTACGAAA
CACGGAAACCGAAGACCATTCATGTTGTTGCTCAGGTCGCAGACGTTTTGCAGCAGCAGTCGCTTCACGT
TCGCTCGCGTATCGGTGATTCATTCTGCTAACCAGTAAGGCAACCCCGCCAGCCTAGCCGGGTCCTCAAC
GACAGGAGCACGATCATGCGCACCCGTGGGGCCGCCATGCCGGCGATAATGGCCTGCTTCTCGCCGAAAC
GTTTGGTGGCGGGACCAGTGACGAAGGCTTGAGCGAGGGCGTGCAAGATTCCGAATACCGCAAGCGACAG
GCCGATCATCGTCGCGCTCCAGCGAAAGCGGTCCTCGCCGAAAATGACCCAGAGCGCTGCCGGCACCTGT
CCTACGAGTTGCATGATAAAGAAGACAGTCATAAGTGCGGCGACGATAGTCATGCCCCGCGCCCACCGGA
AGGAGCTGACTGGGTTGAAGGCTCTCAAGGGCATCGGTCGAGATCCCGGTGCCTAATGAGTGAGCTAACT
TACATTAATTGCGTTGCGCTCACTGCCCGCTTTCCAGTCGGGAAACCTGTCGTGCCAGCTGCATTAATGA
ATCGGCCAACGCGCGGGGAGAGGCGGTTTGCGTATTGGGCGCCAGGGTGGTTTTTCTTTTCACCAGTGAG
ACGGGCAACAGCTGATTGCCCTTCACCGCCTGGCCCTGAGAGAGTTGCAGCAAGCGGTCCACGCTGGTTT
GCCCCAGCAGGCGAAAATCCTGTTTGATGGTGGTTAACGGCGGGATATAACATGAGCTGTCTTCGGTATC
GTCGTATCCCACTACCGAGATATCCGCACCAACGCGCAGCCCGGACTCGGTAATGGCGCGCATTGCGCCC
AGCGCCATCTGATCGTTGGCAACCAGCATCGCAGTGGGAACGATGCCCTCATTCAGCATTTGCATGGTTT
GTTGAAAACCGGACATGGCACTCCAGTCGCCTTCCCGTTCCGCTATCGGCTGAATTTGATTGCGAGTGAG
ATATTTATGCCAGCCAGCCAGACGCAGACGCGCCGAGACAGAACTTAATGGGCCCGCTAACAGCGCGATT
TGCTGGTGACCCAATGCGACCAGATGCTCCACGCCCAGTCGCGTACCGTCTTCATGGGAGAAAATAATAC
TGTTGATGGGTGTCTGGTCAGAGACATCAAGAAATAACGCCGGAACATTAGTGCAGGCAGCTTCCACAGC
AATGGCATCCTGGTCATCCAGCGGATAGTTAATGATCAGCCCACTGACGCGTTGCGCGAGAAGATTGTGC
ACCGCCGCTTTACAGGCTTCGACGCCGCTTCGTTCTACCATCGACACCACCACGCTGGCACCCAGTTGAT
CGGCGCGAGATTTAATCGCCGCGACAATTTGCGACGGCGCGTGCAGGGCCAGACTGGAGGTGGCAACGCC
AATCAGCAACGACTGTTTGCCCGCCAGTTGTTGTGCCACGCGGTTGGGAATGTAATTCAGCTCCGCCATC
GCCGCTTCCACTTTTTCCCGCGTTTTCGCAGAAACGTGGCTGGCCTGGTTCACCACGCGGGAAACGGTCT
GATAAGAGACACCGGCATACTCTGCGACATCGTATAACGTTACTGGTTTCACATTCACCACCCTGAATTG
ACTCTCTTCCGGGCGCTATCATGCCATACCGCGAAAGGTTTTGCGCCATTCGATGGTGTCCGGGATCTCG
ACGCTCTCCCTTATGCGACTCCTGCATTAGGAAGCAGCCCAGTAGTAGGTTGAGGCCGTTGAGCACCGCC
GCCGCAAGGAATGGTGCATGCAAGGAGATGGCGCCCAACAGTCCCCCGGCCACGGGGCCTGCCACCATAC
CCACGCCGAAACAAGCGCTCATGAGCCCGAAGTGGCGAGCCCGATCTTCCCCATCGGTGATGTCGGCGAT
ATAGGCGCCAGCAACCGCACCTGTGGCGCCGGTGATGCCGGCCACGATGCGTCCGGCGTAGAGGATCGAG
ATCTCGATCCCGCGAAATTAATACGACTCACTATAGGGGAATTGTGAGCGGATAACAATTCCCCTCTAGA
AATAATTTTGTTTAACTTTAAGAAGGAGATATACCATGAAAAATACCGTTCATCTGAACTCTGTGCAGCT
GGTGAACGCGGATTCTCTGCAGTACATTAAAACGCTGCCAGATAACTCTGTTGATCTGATCGCGACCGAC
CCGCCGTATTTTCGTGTGAAAAGCAACGCCTGGGATAACCAGTGGGAATCCGAAACCGCTTTCCTGGCTT
GGCTGGATGAATTTCTGGCGGAATTCTGGCGTGTACTGAAACCGAGCGGCTCCCTGTACATGTTCTGCGG
CAGCCGTCTGGCGGCAGATACGGAACTGCTGGTACGTCAGCGCTTCAATGTGCTGAACCACATTGTTTGG
GCAAAACCGAGCGGCCCATGGCGTCGTTGTCGTAAAGAAAGCCTGCGTTCTTTCTTTCCGGCAACGGAGC
GTATCATCTTCGCTGAGCACTATGGCGCAGAAGGCTACGCGAAAGGCCAGTCTGGTTACGCAGCAAAATG
TCAGGAACTGCGCCAGCAGGTGTTCAAACCGCTGATCGACTACTTCCGTAACGCGCGTCAGGCCCTGGGT
GTATCCGCAAAGGAAATCAACCAGGCCACCGGTAAGACTCAGATGTGTAGCCACTGGTTCTCTGAGTCTC
AGTGGCAGCTGCCGTCTGAAGAACAGTACCAGAAACTGCAGGCCCTGTTTGCCCGCAAAGCAGCTGAACT
GGGTCAAGCCGGTGCACTGAGCAAAAGCCACAACGAGCTGACTAAAGAATATCAGGCACTGAGCCGCCAG
TACAGCGGTCTGGTAGCTCAGTATGATGACCTGAAAGCCCAGTACGAAAACCTGCGTCGTCCGTTCTCTG
TTACTAAAGACGTCCCATACACCGATGTTTGGACTTTCCCGCCGGTGCAGTACTACCCGGGTAAACACCC
GTGTGAAAAACCGGCTGAAATGATGGAACACATCATCTCTGCTAGCAGCCGTCCGGGTGACGTTGTTGCG
GACTTCTTCATGGGTTCCGGTTCTACTATCAAGGCAGCTCTGAAGCTGGGTCGTCGTGCAATCGGTGTGG
AACTGGAAGAAGAAACCTTCCAGCAAACTGTTTCTGAAATCGAGGATCTGGGTGGTGCGGCCGCCCTCGA
GCACCACCACCACCACCACTGAGATCCGGCTGCTAACAAAGGAAGCTGAGTTGGCTGCTGCCACCGCTGA
GCAATAACTAGCATAACCCCTTGGGGCCTCTAAACGGGTCTTGAGGGGTTTTTTGCTGAAAGGAGGAACT
ATATCCGGAT
Features (pLannotate 1.2.2; 18 found; start..end, strand, type, name):
     12..440     +  rep_origin     f1 ori (sequence partly withheld): f1 bacteriophage origin of replication; arrow indicates direction of (+) strand synthesis
    493..550     +  promoter       AmpR promoter (fragment): bla
    559..1374    -  CDS            KanR: aminoglycoside phosphotransferase; aph(3')-Ia; confers resistance to kanamycin in bacteria or G418 (Geneticin®) in eukaryotes
   1496..2084    +  rep_origin     ori: high-copy-number ColE1/pMB1/pBR322/pUC origin of replication
   2270..2409    -  misc_feature   bom: basis of mobility region from pBR322
   2511..2702    -  CDS            rop: Rop protein, which maintains plasmids at low copy number; rop
   2719..3099    +  CDS            YPB1_ECOLX: Protein predicted: Swiss-Prot protein existence level 4. From Escherichia coli.
   3171..3462    -  CDS            TcR (fragment): tetracycline efflux protein; tet; confers resistance to tetracycline
   3477..3498    -  protein_bind   CAP binding site: CAP binding activates transcription in the presence of cAMP. E. coli catabolite activator protein
   3511..4593    -  CDS            lacI: lac repressor; lacI; The lac repressor binds to the lac operator to inhibit transcription in E. coli. This inhibition can be relieved by adding lactose or isopropyl-β-D-thiogalactopyranoside (IPTG).
   4594..4671    -  promoter       lacI promoter: lacI
   4679..4958    -  CDS            TcR (fragment): tetracycline efflux protein; tet; confers resistance to tetracycline
   4980..4998    +  promoter       T7 promoter: promoter for bacteriophage T7 RNA polymerase
   4999..5023    +  protein_bind   lac operator: The lac repressor binds to the lac operator to inhibit transcription in E. coli. This inhibition can be relieved by adding lactose or isopropyl-β-D-thiogalactopyranoside (IPTG). lac repressor encoded by lacI
   5038..5060    +  RBS            RBS: efficient ribosome binding site from bacteriophage T7 gene 10 (Olins and Rangwala, 1989)
   6153..6170    +  CDS            9xHis (fragment): 9xHis affinity tag
   6189..6221    +  CDS            SET1 (fragment): solubility-enhancement tag derived from T7 phage gene 10B
   6229..6276    +  terminator     T7 terminator: transcription terminator for bacteriophage T7 RNA polymerase
