[The description below was written by a language model from this plasmid's Addgene catalogue record and pLannotate feature annotations shown in this document.]
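Description:
pET28a-AncMEcoGII250 is a bacterial expression plasmid built on the pET28a backbone for producing an engineered, more thermostable version of the M.EcoGII methyltransferase in E. coli. The insert, about 1.1 kb and listed as synthetic, encodes "Ancestral M.EcoGII 250", which by its name appears to be an ancestrally reconstructed variant. It comes from work on developing a non-site-specific m6A RNA methyltransferase with improved efficiency. The coding sequence was introduced by ligation-independent cloning and carries a C-terminal His6 tag. The tag appears in the feature table as a short polyhistidine fragment just after the unannotated insert region, and it allows metal-affinity purification.

Expression follows the standard pET arrangement. A T7 promoter is followed immediately by a lac operator and the strong phage T7 gene 10 ribosome binding site, and a T7 terminator closes the unit. The plasmid also carries lacI under its own promoter, so the repressor holds transcription off until IPTG or lactose is added. Expression requires a host that supplies T7 RNA polymerase, whereas the listed DH5alpha strain serves for propagation. Selection is by kanamycin through the aph(3')-Ia gene. Replication relies on a ColE1/pMB1-type origin accompanied by the bom region and the rop gene. The catalogue lists the plasmid as high copy, although rop normally restrains copy number. An f1 origin is also present.

The small tetracycline-resistance fragments, the short T7 gene 10-derived hit near the terminator and the predicted E. coli ORF are probably backbone remnants or annotation matches rather than functional parts. The recorded backbone size of 1080 bp is inconsistent with the total of roughly 6.3 kb and is probably an entry error.
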