Addgene plasmid #205025: pET28a-AncMEcoGII250
Purpose: Expressing engineered M.EcoGII with higher thermostability
Depositing lab: Paola Laurino. Depositing organization: Okinawa Institute of Science and Technology. Publication: SUPREM: an engineered non-site-specific m6A RNA methyltransferase with highly improved efficiency. Ochiai Y, Clifton BE, Le Coz M, Terenzio M, Laurino P. Nucleic Acids Res. 2024 Oct 17:gkae887. doi: 10.1093/nar/gkae887. PubMed 39417589.
Backbone
  Vector backbone: pET28a
  Backbone manufacturer: EMD Biosciences
  Backbone size w/o insert (bp): 1080
  Total vector size (bp): 6281
  Vector type: Bacterial Expression
Growth in bacteria
  Bacterial resistance: Kanamycin, 50 μg/mL
  Growth temperature: 37°C
  Growth strain: DH5alpha
  Copy number: High Copy
Gene/Insert
  Gene/Insert name: Ancestral M.EcoGII 250 (alt name: AncMEcoGII250)
  Species: Synthetic
  Insert size (bp): 1086
  Promoter: T7
  Tag / fusion protein: His6x tag (C terminal on insert)
  Cloning method: Ligation Independent Cloning
  Sequencing primers: 5′ TACGACTCACTATAGGGG; 3′ ATGCTAGTTATTGCTCAGCGG
Terms and licenses: Academic/Nonprofit Terms; Industry Terms: Not Available to Industry
How to cite: pET28a-AncMEcoGII250 was a gift from Paola Laurino (Addgene plasmid # 205025 ; http://n2t.net/addgene:205025 ; RRID:Addgene_205025)
